>Addgene plasmid #92010 | pcDNA3.1+_LN-HA-AGO2-5xA | addgene full sequence | sequence record 180666 | Addgene NGS Result
GACGGATCGGGAGATCTCCCGATCCCCTATGGTGCACTCTCAGTACAATCTGCTCTGATGCCGCATAGTT
AAGCCAGTATCTGCTCCCTGCTTGTGTGTTGGAGGTCGCTGAGTAGTGCGCGAGCAAAATTTAAGCTACA
ACAAGGCAAGGCTTGACCGACAATTGCATGAAGAATCTGCTTAGGGTTAGGCGTTTTGCGCTGCTTCGCG
ATGTACGGGCCAGATATACGCGTTGACATTGATTATTGACTAGTTATTAATAGTAATCAATTACGGGGTC
ATTAGTTCATAGCCCATATATGGAGTTCCGCGTTACATAACTTACGGTAAATGGCCCGCCTGGCTGACCG
CCCAACGACCCCCGCCCATTGACGTCAATAATGACGTATGTTCCCATAGTAACGCCAATAGGGACTTTCC
ATTGACGTCAATGGGTGGAGTATTTACGGTAAACTGCCCACTTGGCAGTACATCAAGTGTATCATATGCC
AAGTACGCCCCCTATTGACGTCAATGACGGTAAATGGCCCGCCTGGCATTATGCCCAGTACATGACCTTA
TGGGACTTTCCTACTTGGCAGTACATCTACGTATTAGTCATCGCTATTACCATGGTGATGCGGTTTTGGC
AGTACATCAATGGGCGTGGATAGCGGTTTGACTCACGGGGATTTCCAAGTCTCCACCCCATTGACGTCAA
TGGGAGTTTGTTTTGGCACCAAAATCAACGGGACTTTCCAAAATGTCGTAACAACTCCGCCCCATTGACG
CAAATGGGCGGTAGGCGTGTACGGTGGGAGGTCTATATAAGCAGAGCTCTCTGGCTAACTAGAGAACCCA
CTGCTTACTGGCTTATCGAAATTAATACGACTCACTATAGGGAGACCCAAGCTGGCTAGCGTTTAAACTT
AAGCTTGGTACCGAGCTCGGATCCACTAGTCCAGTGTGGTGGAATTCACCATGGACGCACAAACACGACG
ACGTGAGCGTCGCGCTGAGAAACAAGCTCAATGGAAAGCTGCAAACCCACCGCTCGAGGCTGCCCAAGCT
TACACCATGGCCTACCCTTATGACGTGCCCGATTACGCTAGCGGCCGCATGTACTCGGGAGCCGGCCCCG
CACTTGCACCTCCTGCGCCGCCGCCCCCCATCCAAGGATATGCCTTCAAGCCTCCACCTAGACCCGACTT
TGGGACCTCCGGGAGAACAATCAAATTACAGGCCAATTTCTTCGAAATGGACATCCCCAAAATTGACATC
TATCATTATGAATTGGATATCAAGCCAGAGAAGTGCCCGAGGAGAGTTAACAGGGAAATCGTGGAACACA
TGGTCCAGCACTTTAAAACACAGATCTTTGGGGATCGGAAGCCCGTGTTTGACGGCAGGAAGAATCTATA
CACAGCCATGCCCCTTCCGATTGGGAGGGACAAGGTGGAGCTGGAGGTCACGCTGCCAGGAGAAGGCAAG
GATCGCATCTTCAAGGTGTCCATCAAGTGGGTGTCCTGCGTGAGCTTGCAGGCGTTACACGATGCACTTT
CAGGGCGGCTGCCCAGCGTCCCTTTTGAGACGATCCAGGCCCTGGACGTGGTCATGAGGCACTTGCCATC
CATGAGGTACACCCCCGTGGGCCGCTCCTTCTTCACCGCGTCCGAAGGCTGCTCTAACCCTCTTGGCGGG
GGCCGAGAAGTGTGGTTTGGCTTCCATCAGTCCGTCCGGCCTTCTCTCTGGAAAATGATGCTGAATATTG
ATGTGTCAGCAACAGCGTTTTACAAGGCACAGCCAGTAATCGAGTTTGTTTGTGAAGTTTTGGATTTTAA
AAGTATTGAAGAACAACAAAAACCTCTGACAGATTCCCAAAGGGTAAAGTTTACCAAAGAAATTAAAGGT
CTAAAGGTGGAGATAACGCACTGTGGGCAGATGAAGAGGAAGTACCGTGTCTGCAATGTGACCCGGCGGC
CCGCCAGTCACCAAACATTCCCGCTGCAGCAGGAGAGCGGGCAGACGGTGGAGTGCACGGTGGCCCAGTA
TTTCAAGGACAGGCACAAGTTGGTTCTGCGCTACCCCCACCTCCCATGTTTACAAGTCGGACAGGAGCAG
AAACACACCTACCTTCCCCTGGAGGTCTGTAACATTGTGGCAGGACAAAGATGTATTAAAAAATTAACGG
ACAATCAGACCTCAACCATGATCAGAGCGACTGCTAGGTCGGCGCCCGATCGGCAAGAAGAGATTAGCAA
ATTGATGCGAAGTGCAAGTTTCAACACAGATCCATACGTCCGTGAATTTGGAATCATGGTCAAAGATGAG
ATGACAGACGTGACTGGGCGGGTGCTGCAGCCGCCCTCCATCCTCTACGGGGGCAGGAATAAAGCTATTG
CGACCCCTGTCCAGGGCGTCTGGGACATGCGGAAC
[405 nt withheld, positions 2416-2820]
AACAACATCCTGCTGCCCCAGGGCAGGCCGCCGGTGTTCCAGCAGCCCGTCATCTTTCTGGGAGCAGACG
TCACTCACCCCCCCGCCGGGGATGGGAAGAAGCCCTCCATTGCCGCCGTGGTGGGCAGCATGGACGCCCA
CCCCAATCGCTACTGCGCCACCGTGCGCGTGCAGCAGCACCGGCAGGAGATCATACAAGACCTGGCCGCC
ATGGTCCGCGAGCTCCTCATCCAGTTCTACAAGTCCACGCGCTTCAAGCCCACCCGCATCATCTTCTACC
GCGACGGTGTCTCTGAAGGCCAGTTCCAGCAGGTTCTCCACCACGAGTTGCTGGCCATCCGTGAGGCCTG
TATCAAGCTAGAAAAAGACTACCAGCCCGGGATCACCTTCATCGTGGTGCAGAAGAGGCACCACACCCGG
CTCTTCTGCACTGACAAGAACGAGCGGGTTGGGAAAAGTGGAAACATTCCAGCAGGCACGACTGTGGACA
CGAAAATCACCCACCCCACCGAGTTCGACTTCTACCTGTGTAGTCACGCTGGCATCCAGGGGACAAGCAG
GCCTTCGCACTATCACGTCCTCTGGGACGACAATCGTTTCTCCTCTGATGAGCTGCAGATCCTAACCTAC
CAGCTGTGTCACACCTACGTGCGCTGCACACGCTCCGTGTCCATCCCAGCGCCAGCATACTACGCTCACC
TGGTGGCCTTCCGGGCCAGGTACCACCTGGTGGATAAGGAACATGACGCTGCTGAAGGAGCCCATGCCGC
TGGGCAGGCTAACGGGCGAGACCACCAAGCACTGGCCAAGGCGGTCCAGGTTCACCAAGACACTCTGCGC
ACCATGTACTTTGCTTGAGAATTCTGCAGATATCCAGCACAGTGGCGGCCGCTCGAGTCTAGAGGGCCCG
TTTAAACCCGCTGATCAGCCTCGACTGTGCCTTCTAGTTGCCAGCCATCTGTTGTTTGCCCCTCCCCCGT
GCCTTCCTTGACCCTGGAAGGTGCCACTCCCACTGTCCTTTCCTAATAAAATGAGGAAATTGCATCGCAT
TGTCTGAGTAGGTGTCATTCTATTCTGGGGGGTGGGGTGGGGCAGGACAGCAAGGGGGAGGATTGGGAAG
ACAATAGCAGGCATGCTGGGGATGCGGTGGGCTCTATGGCTTCTGAGGCGGAAAGAACCAGCTGGGGCTC
TAGGGGGTATCCCC
[124 nt withheld, positions 4025-4148]
C
[91 nt withheld, positions 4150-4240]
A
[49 nt withheld, positions 4242-4290]
CCTTTGACGTTGGAGTCCACGTTCTTT
[37 nt withheld, positions 4318-4354]
ACCCTATCTCGGTCTATTCTTTTGATTTATAAGGGATTTTGCCGATTTCGGCCTATTGGTTAAAAAATGA
GCTGATTTAACAAAAATTTAACGCGAATTAATTCTGTGGAATGTGTGTCAGTTAGGGTGTGGAAAGTCCC
CAGGCTCCCCAGCAGGCAGAAGTATGCAAAGCATGCATCTCAATTAGTCAGCAACCAGGTGTGGAAAGTC
CCCAGGCTCCCCAGCAGGCAGAAGTATGCAAAGCATGCATCTCAATTAGTCAGCAACCATAGTCCCGCCC
CTAACTCCGCCCATCCCGCCCCTAACTCCGCCCAGTTCCGCCCATTCTCCGCCCCATGGCTGACTAATTT
TTTTTATTTATGCAGAGGCCGAGGCCGCCTCTGCCTCTGAGCTATTCCAGAAGTAGTGAGGAGGCTTTTT
TGGAGGCCTAGGCTTTTGCAAAAAGCTCCCGGGAGCTTGTATATCCATTTTCGGATCTGATCAAGAGACA
GGATGAGGATCGTTTCGCATGATTGAACAAGATGGATTGCACGCAGGTTCTCCGGCCGCTTGGGTGGAGA
GGCTATTCGGCTATGACTGGGCACAACAGACAATCGGCTGCTCTGATGCCGCCGTGTTCCGGCTGTCAGC
GCAGGGGCGCCCGGTTCTTTTTGTCAAGACCGACCTGTCCGGTGCCCTGAATGAACTGCAGGACGAGGCA
GCGCGGCTATCGTGGCTGGCCACGACGGGCGTTCCTTGCGCAGCTGTGCTCGACGTTGTCACTGAAGCGG
GAAGGGACTGGCTGCTATTGGGCGAAGTGCCGGGGCAGGATCTCCTGTCATCTCACCTTGCTCCTGCCGA
GAAAGTATCCATCATGGCTGATGCAATGCGGCGGCTGCATACGCTTGATCCGGCTACCTGCCCATTCGAC
CACCAAGCGAAACATCGCATCGAGCGAGCACGTACTCGGATGGAAGCCGGTCTTGTCGATCAGGATGATC
TGGACGAAGAGCATCAGGGGCTCGCGCCAGCCGAACTGTTCGCCAGGCTCAAGGCGCGCATGCCCGACGG
CGAGGATCTCGTCGTGACCCATGGCGATGCCTGCTTGCCGAATATCATGGTGGAAAATGGCCGCTTTTCT
GGATTCATCGACTGTGGCCGGCTGGGTGTGGCGGACCGCTATCAGGACATAGCGTTGGCTACCCGTGATA
TTGCTGAAGAGCTTGGCGGCGAATGGGCTGACCGCTTCCTCGTGCTTTACGGTATCGCCGCTCCCGATTC
GCAGCGCATCGCCTTCTATCGCCTTCTTGACGAGTTCTTCTGAGCGGGACTCTGGGGTTCGAAATGACCG
ACCAAGCGACGCCCAACCTGCCATCACGAGATTTCGATTCCACCGCCGCCTTCTATGAAAGGTTGGGCTT
CGGAATCGTTTTCCGGGACGCCGGCTGGATGATCCTCCAGCGCGGGGATCTCATGCTGGAGTTCTTCGCC
CACCCCAACTTGTTTATTGCAGCTTATAATGGTTACAAATAAAGCAATAGCATCACAAATTTCACAAATA
AAGCATTTTTTTCACTGCATTCTAGTTGTGGTTTGTCCAAACTCATCAATGTATCTTATCATGTCTGTAT
ACCGTCGACCTCTAGCTAGAGCTTGGCGTAATCATGGTCATAGCTGTTTCCTGTGTGAAATTGTTATCCG
CTCACAATTCCACACAACATACGAGCCGGAAGCATAAAGTGTAAAGCCTGGGGTGCCTAATGAGTGAGCT
AACTCACATTAATTGCGTTGCGCTCACTGCCCGCTTTCCAGTCGGGAAACCTGTCGTGCCAGCTGCATTA
ATGAATCGGCCAACGCGCGGGGAGAGGCGGTTTGCGTATTGGGCGCTCTTCCGCTTCCTCGCTCACTGAC
TCGCTGCGCTCGGTCGTTCGGCTGCGGCGAGCGGTATCAGCTCACTCAAAGGCGGTAATACGGTTATCCA
CAGAATCAGGGGATAACGCAGGAAAGAACATGTGAGCAAAAGGCCAGCAAAAGGCCAGGAACCGTAAAAA
GGCCGCGTTGCTGGCGTTTTTCCATAGGCTCCGCCCCCCTGACGAGCATCACAAAAATCGACGCTCAAGT
CAGAGGTGGCGAAACCCGACAGGACTATAAAGATACCAGGCGTTTCCCCCTGGAAGCTCCCTCGTGCGCT
CTCCTGTTCCGACCCTGCCGCTTACCGGATACCTGTCCGCCTTTCTCCCTTCGGGAAGCGTGGCGCTTTC
TCATAGCTCACGCTGTAGGTATCTCAGTTCGGTGTAGGTCGTTCGCTCCAAGCTGGGCTGTGTGCACGAA
CCCCCCGTTCAGCCCGACCGCTGCGCCTTATCCGGTAACTATCGTCTTGAGTCCAACCCGGTAAGACACG
ACTTATCGCCACTGGCAGCAGCCACTGGTAACAGGATTAGCAGAGCGAGGTATGTAGGCGGTGCTACAGA
GTTCTTGAAGTGGTGGCCTAACTACGGCTACACTAGAAGAACAGTATTTGGTATCTGCGCTCTGCTGAAG
CCAGTTACCTTCGGAAAAAGAGTTGGTAGCTCTTGATCCGGCAAACAAACCACCGCTGGTAGCGGTGGTT
TTTTTGTTTGCAAGCAGCAGATTACGCGCAGAAAAAAAGGATCTCAAGAAGATCCTTTGATCTTTTCTAC
GGGGTCTGACGCTCAGTGGAACGAAAACTCACGTTAAGGGATTTTGGTCATGAGATTATCAAAAAGGATC
TTCACCTAGATCCTTTTAAATTAAAAATGAAGTTTTAAATCAATCTAAAGTATATATGAGTAAACTTGGT
CTGACAGTTACCAATGCTTAATCAGTGAGGCACCTATCTCAGCGATCTGTCTATTTCGTTCATCCATAGT
TGCCTGACTCCCCGTCGTGTAGATAACTACGATACGGGAGGGCTTACCATCTGGCCCCAGTGCTGCAATG
ATACCGCGAGACCCACGCTCACCGGCTCCAGATTTATCAGCAATAAACCAGCCAGCCGGAAGGGCCGAGC
GCAGAAGTGGTCCTGCAACTTTATCCGCCTCCATCCAGTCTATTAATTGTTGCCGGGAAGCTAGAGTAAG
TAGTTCGCCAGTTAATAGTTTGCGCAACGTTGTTGCCATTGCTACAGGCATCGTGGTGTCACGCTCGTCG
TTTGGTATGGCTTCATTCAGCTCCGGTTCCCAACGATCAAGGCGAGTTACATGATCCCCCATGTTGTGCA
AAAAAGCGGTTAGCTCCTTCGGTCCTCCGATCGTTGTCAGAAGTAAGTTGGCCGCAGTGTTATCACTCAT
GGTTATGGCAGCACTGCATAATTCTCTTACTGTCATGCCATCCGTAAGATGCTTTTCTGTGACTGGTGAG
TACTCAACCAAGTCATTCTGAGAATAGTGTATGCGGCGACCGAGTTGCTCTTGCCCGGCGTCAATACGGG
ATAATACCGCGCCACATAGCAGAACTTTAAAAGTGCTCATCATTGGAAAACGTTCTTCGGGGCGAAAACT
CTCAAGGATCTTACCGCTGTTGAGATCCAGTTCGATGTAACCCACTCGTGCACCCAACTGATCTTCAGCA
TCTTTTACTTTCACCAGCGTTTCTGGGTGAGCAAAAACAGGAAGGCAAAATGCCGCAAAAAAGGGAATAA
GGGCGACACGGAAATGTTGAATACTCATACTCTTCCTTTTTCAATATTATTGAAGCATTTATCAGGGTTA
TTGTCTCATGAGCGGATACATATTTGAATGTATTTAGAAAAATAAACAAATAGGGGTTCCGCGCACATTT
CCCCGAAAAGTGCCACCTGACGTC
Features (pLannotate 1.2.2; 21 found; start..end, strand, type, name):
     28..80      -  misc_feature   bom (fragment): basis of mobility region from pBR322
    235..614     +  enhancer       CMV enhancer: human cytomegalovirus immediate early enhancer
    615..818     +  promoter       CMV promoter: human cytomegalovirus (CMV) immediate early promoter
    814..847     +  LTR            5' LTR (truncated) (fragment): truncated 5' long terminal repeat (LTR) from HIV-1
    863..881     +  promoter       T7 promoter: promoter for bacteriophage T7 RNA polymerase
    961..1035    +  CDS            N (fragment): REGN_LAMBD - Experimental evidence at protein level: Swiss-Prot protein existence level 1. Plays a role as a transcriptional antitermination factor that allows the virus to initiate its lytic phase. Activates expression of the delayed viral early genes by modifying host RNA polymerase (RNAP) into a form that is resistant to termination signals. This antitermination function requires the host NusA protein which serves to stabilize the interaction between antitermination protein N and host RNA polymerase. From Escherichia phage lambda (Bacteriophage lambda).
   1099..3675    +  CDS            AGO2 (sequence partly withheld): AGO2_HUMAN - Also known as EIF2C2. Experimental evidence at protein level: Swiss-Prot protein existence level 1. Required for RNA-mediated gene silencing (RNAi) by the RNA- induced silencing complex (RISC). The 'minimal RISC' appears to include AGO2 bound to a short guide RNA such as a microRNA (miRNA) or short interfering RNA (siRNA). These guide RNAs direct RISC to complementary mRNAs that are targets for RISC-mediated gene silencing. The precise mechanism of gene silencing depends on the degree of complementarity between the miRNA or siRNA and its target. Binding of RISC to a perfectly comp
   3755..3979    +  polyA_signal   bGH poly(A) signal: bovine growth hormone polyadenylation signal
   3983..4004    +  promoter       SV40 promoter (fragment): SV40 enhancer and early promoter
   4025..4453    +  rep_origin     f1 ori (sequence partly withheld): f1 bacteriophage origin of replication; arrow indicates direction of (+) strand synthesis
   4467..4796    +  promoter       SV40 promoter: SV40 enhancer and early promoter
   4863..5654    +  CDS            neo: KKA2_KLEPN - Also known as kan, nptII. Experimental evidence at protein level: Swiss-Prot protein existence level 1. Resistance to kanamycin, neomycin, paromomycin, ribostamycin, butirosin and gentamicin B. From Klebsiella pneumoniae.
   5678..5836    +  CDS            ble (fragment): BLE_KLEPN - Experimental evidence at protein level: Swiss-Prot protein existence level 1. Binding protein with a strong affinity to the bleomycin family of antibiotics. Binds to CL990; an antimitotic-antibiotic compound. From Klebsiella pneumoniae.
   5831..5952    +  polyA_signal   SV40 poly(A) signal: SV40 polyadenylation signal
   6025..6041    -  protein_bind   lac operator: The lac repressor binds to the lac operator to inhibit transcription in E. coli. This inhibition can be relieved by adding lactose or isopropyl-β-D-thiogalactopyranoside (IPTG). lac repressor encoded by lacI
   6049..6079    -  promoter       lac promoter: promoter for the E. coli lac operon
   6094..6115    -  protein_bind   CAP binding site: CAP binding activates transcription in the presence of cAMP. E. coli catabolite activator protein
   6128..6220    -  CDS            lacI (fragment): lac repressor; lacI; The lac repressor binds to the lac operator to inhibit transcription in E. coli. This inhibition can be relieved by adding lactose or isopropyl-β-D-thiogalactopyranoside (IPTG).
   6403..6991    -  rep_origin     ori: high-copy-number ColE1/pMB1/pBR322/pUC origin of replication
   7162..8022    -  CDS            AmpR: β-lactamase; bla; confers resistance to ampicillin, carbenicillin, and related antibiotics
   8023..8127    -  promoter       AmpR promoter: bla
