[The description below was written by a language model from this plasmid's Addgene catalogue record and pLannotate feature annotations shown in this document.]
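Description:
pcDNA3.1+_LN-HA-AGO2-5xA is a mammalian expression plasmid built on the pcDNA3.1+ backbone that produces a mutant form of human Argonaute 2 (AGO2) fused at its N terminus to a lambda N peptide and an HA epitope. It is propagated in E. coli as a high-copy plasmid through its ColE1/pUC-type origin with ampicillin selection (AmpR under its own bla promoter). It also carries an f1 origin and an SV40 promoter-driven neomycin resistance cassette with an SV40 polyadenylation signal, which can be used for G418 selection of transfected mammalian cells. Small annotated fragments such as the truncated HIV-1 LTR, ble, lacI and lac promoter/operator pieces appear to be short backbone matches rather than functional modules.

The expression cassette consists of the CMV immediate early enhancer and promoter, followed by a T7 promoter, the fusion open reading frame and the bovine growth hormone polyadenylation signal. The feature table annotates a short fragment of the bacteriophage lambda N antitermination protein just upstream of the AGO2 coding sequence. The HA tag listed in the catalogue entry is not separately annotated but presumably lies in the gap between the two. The lambda N peptide binds boxB RNA hairpins, so such fusions are generally used to tether a protein directly to a boxB-containing reporter mRNA, independently of microRNA guidance. The record itself does not describe the assay.

The insert carries five alanine substitutions (S824A, S828A, T830A, S831A, S834A, termed 5xA) that remove a cluster of phosphorylatable serine and threonine residues. This fits the associated study of an Argonaute phosphorylation cycle in microRNA-mediated silencing, where it would serve as a non-phosphorylatable variant. The cloning sites are not recorded.
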