Addgene plasmid #92010: pcDNA3.1+_LN-HA-AGO2-5xA
Purpose: Expresses Lambda-N-HA-AGO2 [S824A, S828A, T830A, S831A, S834A (5xA)]
Depositing lab: Joshua Mendell. Depositing organization: University of Texas Southwestern Medical Center. Publication: An Argonaute phosphorylation cycle promotes microRNA-mediated silencing. Golden RJ, Chen B, Li T, Braun J, Manjunath H, Chen X, Wu J, Schmid V, Chang TC, Kopp F, Ramirez-Martinez A, Tagliabracci VS, Chen ZJ, Xie Y, Mendell JT. Nature. 2017 Feb 9;542(7640):197-202. doi: 10.1038/nature21025. Epub 2017 Jan 23. PubMed 28114302.
Backbone
  Vector backbone: pcDNA3.1+
  Backbone manufacturer: Invitrogen
  Vector type: Mammalian Expression
Growth in bacteria
  Bacterial resistance: Ampicillin, 100 μg/mL
  Growth temperature: 37°C
  Growth strain: DH5alpha
  Copy number: High Copy
Gene/Insert
  Gene/Insert name: AGO2
  Species: H. sapiens (human)
  Mutation: S824A, S828A, T830A, S831A, S834A (5xA)
  Entrez Gene: AGO2 (a.k.a. CASC7, EIF2C2, LESKRES, LINC00980, PPD, Q10)
  Tag / fusion protein: Lambda-N-HA (N terminal on insert)
  Cloning method: Restriction Enzyme; 5′ cloning site Unknown (unknown if destroyed); 3′ cloning site Unknown (unknown if destroyed)
Resource information
  A portion of this plasmid was derived from a plasmid made by: The parental AGO2 sequence used for this construct was amplified from a Thomas Tuschl lab plasmid (Addgene plasmid # 10822).
Terms and licenses: Academic/Nonprofit Terms; Industry Terms: Not Available to Industry
How to cite: pcDNA3.1+_LN-HA-AGO2-5xA was a gift from Joshua Mendell (Addgene plasmid # 92010 ; http://n2t.net/addgene:92010 ; RRID:Addgene_92010)
